Addgene plasmid #54764: mRFP1-C1
Purpose: (Empty Backbone) Localization: C1 Cloning Vector, Excitation: 584, Emission: 607
Depositing lab: Robert Campbell & Michael Davidson & Roger Tsien. Depositing organization: Florida State University, Tallahassee. Publication: A monomeric red fluorescent protein. Campbell RE, Tour O, Palmer AE, Steinbach PA, Baird GS, Zacharias DA, Tsien RY. Proc Natl Acad Sci U S A. 2002 Jun 11;99(12):7877-82. 10.1073/pnas.082243699 PubMed 12060735.
Backbone
  Vector backbone: mRFP1-C1
  Backbone size (bp): 4750
  Vector type: Mammalian Expression
  Selectable markers: Neomycin (select with G418)
  Tag / fusion protein: mRFP1 (N terminal on backbone)
Growth in bacteria
  Bacterial resistance: Kanamycin, 50 μg/mL
  Growth temperature: 37°C
  Growth strain: DH5alpha
  Copy number: High Copy
Gene/Insert
  Gene/Insert name: None
  Tag / fusion protein: mRFP1 (N terminal on backbone)
Resource information
  A portion of this plasmid was derived from a plasmid made by: R.E. Campbell and R.Y. Tsien; PMID 12060735
Terms and licenses: Academic/Nonprofit Terms; Industry Terms: Not Available to Industry
Depositor comments: . Excitation = 584; Emission = 607
How to cite: mRFP1-C1 was a gift from Robert Campbell & Michael Davidson & Roger Tsien (Addgene plasmid # 54764 ; http://n2t.net/addgene:54764 ; RRID:Addgene_54764)
