[The description below was written by a language model from this plasmid's Addgene catalogue record and pLannotate feature annotations shown in this document.]
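Description:
mRFP1-C1 is an empty mammalian expression backbone for building fusions in which the monomeric red fluorescent protein mRFP1 sits at the N terminus of a protein of interest. The catalogue lists no insert. The expression cassette is driven by the human cytomegalovirus immediate early enhancer and promoter, followed by the mRFP1 coding sequence, a multiple cloning site placed directly after it, and an SV40 polyadenylation signal. A gene cloned in frame into the multiple cloning site is therefore expressed as an mRFP1-tagged protein. mRFP1 is a constitutively fluorescent, monomeric Discosoma-derived protein described as somewhat slow to mature and fairly insensitive to acid, with excitation and emission recorded at 584 and 607 nm.

The plasmid is propagated in bacteria from a high-copy ColE1/pUC-type origin and also carries an f1 phage origin, which allows single-stranded DNA production. A single Tn5 aminoglycoside phosphotransferase gene (NeoR/KanR) serves both hosts. The bacterial bla (AmpR) promoter drives it for kanamycin selection in E. coli, and the adjacent SV40 enhancer/early promoter drives it for G418 selection of stably transfected mammalian cells, with an HSV thymidine kinase polyadenylation signal downstream. The short fragments annotated as SV40 large T antigen, ble and bGH poly(A) are most likely sequence remnants or incidental matches rather than functional elements.

The sequenced record is 4,689 nt, slightly shorter than the 4,750 bp listed for the backbone. The vector is typically used for live-cell imaging of the subcellular localization of red-tagged fusion proteins, and unmodified it should express mRFP1 alone.
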