Features (pLannotate 1.2.2; 14 found; start..end, strand, type, name):
     73..376     +  enhancer       CMV enhancer: human cytomegalovirus immediate early enhancer
    377..580     +  promoter       CMV promoter: human cytomegalovirus (CMV) immediate early promoter
    625..1299    +  CDS            mRFP1: mRFP1 is a basic (constitutively fluorescent) red fluorescent protein published in 2002, derived from Discosoma sp.. It is reported to be a somewhat slowly-maturing monomer with low acid sensitivity.
   1300..1365    +  misc_feature   MCS: multiple cloning site
   1382..1466    +  CDS            large T antigen (fragment): large T antigen from SV40 (simian virus 40)
   1489..1610    +  polyA_signal   SV40 poly(A) signal: SV40 polyadenylation signal
   1644..2072    -  rep_origin     f1 ori (sequence partly withheld): f1 bacteriophage origin of replication; arrow indicates direction of (+) strand synthesis
   2099..2203    +  promoter       AmpR promoter: bla
   2205..2562    +  promoter       SV40 promoter: SV40 enhancer and early promoter
   2597..3391    +  CDS            NeoR/KanR: aminoglycoside phosphotransferase from Tn5; aph(3')-II (or nptII); confers resistance to neomycin, kanamycin, and G418 (Geneticin®)
   3412..3564    +  CDS            ble (fragment): BLE_KLEPN - Experimental evidence at protein level: Swiss-Prot protein existence level 1. Binding protein with a strong affinity to the bleomycin family of antibiotics. Binds to CL990; an antimitotic-antibiotic compound. From Klebsiella pneumoniae.
   3623..3670    +  polyA_signal   HSV TK poly(A) signal: herpes simplex virus thymidine kinase polyadenylation signal (Cole and Stacy, 1985)
   3761..3777    -  polyA_signal   bGH poly(A) signal (fragment): bovine growth hormone polyadenylation signal
   3999..4587    +  rep_origin     ori: high-copy-number ColE1/pMB1/pBR322/pUC origin of replication
>Addgene plasmid #54764 | mRFP1-C1 | addgene full sequence | sequence record 247665 | Addgene NGS Result
ACCGCCATGCATTAGTTATTAATAGTAATCAATTACGGGGTCATTAGTTCATAGCCCATATATGGAGTTC
CGCGTTACATAACTTACGGTAAATGGCCCGCCTGGCTGACCGCCCAACGACCCCCGCCCATTGACGTCAA
TAATGACGTATGTTCCCATAGTAACGCCAATAGGGACTTTCCATTGACGTCAATGGGTGGAGTATTTACG
GTAAACTGCCCACTTGGCAGTACATCAAGTGTATCATATGCCAAGTACGCCCCCTATTGACGTCAATGAC
GGTAAATGGCCCGCCTGGCATTATGCCCAGTACATGACCTTATGGGACTTTCCTACTTGGCAGTACATCT
ACGTATTAGTCATCGCTATTACCATGGTGATGCGGTTTTGGCAGTACATCAATGGGCGTGGATAGCGGTT
TGACTCACGGGGATTTCCAAGTCTCCACCCCATTGACGTCAATGGGAGTTTGTTTTGGCACCAAAATCAA
CGGGACTTTCCAAAATGTCGTAACAACTCCGCCCCATTGACGCAAATGGGCGGTAGGCGTGTACGGTGGG
AGGTCTATATAAGCAGAGCTGGTTTAGTGAACCGTCAGATCCGCTAGCGCTACCGGTCGCCACCATGGCC
TCCTCCGAGGACGTCATCAAGGAGTTCATGCGCTTCAAGGTGCGCATGGAGGGCTCCGTGAACGGCCACG
AGTTCGAGATCGAGGGCGAGGGCGAGGGCCGCCCCTACGAGGGCACCCAGACCGCCAAGCTGAAGGTGAC
CAAGGGCGGCCCCCTGCCCTTCGCCTGGGACATCCTGTCCCCTCAGTTCCAGTACGGCTCCAAGGCCTAC
GTGAAGCACCCCGCCGACATCCCCGACTACTTGAAGCTGTCCTTCCCCGAGGGCTTCAAGTGGGAGCGCG
TGATGAACTTCGAGGACGGCGGCGTGGTGACCGTGACCCAGGACTCCTCCCTGCAGGACGGCGAGTTCAT
CTACAAGGTGAAGCTGCGCGGCACCAACTTCCCCTCCGACGGCCCCGTAATGCAGAAGAAGACCATGGGC
TGGGAGGCCTCCACCGAGCGGATGTACCCCGAGGACGGCGCCCTGAAGGGCGAGATCAAGATGAGGCTGA
AGCTGAAGGACGGCGGCCACTACGACGCCGAGGTCAAGACCACCTACATGGCCAAGAAGCCCGTGCAGCT
GCCCGGCGCCTACAAGACCGACATCAAGCTGGACATCACCTCCCACAACGAGGACTACACCATCGTGGAA
CAGTACGAGCGCGCCGAGGGCCGCCACTCCACCGGCGCCTCCGGACTCAGATCTCGAGCTCAAGCTTCGA
ATTCTGCAGTCGACGGTACCGCGGGCCCGGGATCCACCGGATCTAGATAACTGATCATAATCAGCCATAC
CACATTTGTAGAGGTTTTACTTGCTTTAAAAAACCTCCCACACCTCCCCCTGAACCTGAAACATAAAATG
AATGCAATTGTTGTTGTTAACTTGTTTATTGCAGCTTATAATGGTTACAAATAAAGCAATAGCATCACAA
ATTTCACAAATAAAGCATTTTTTTCACTGCATTCTAGTTGTGGTTTGTCCAAACTCATCAATGTATCTTA
ACGCGTAAATTGTAAGCGTTAATATTTTGTTAAAATTCGCGTTAAATTTTTGTTAAATCAGCTCATTTTT
TAACCAATAGGCCGAAATCGGCAAAATCCCTTATAAATCAAAAGAATAGACCGAGATAGGGT
[37 nt withheld, positions 1743-1779]
AAAGAACGTGGACTCCAACGTCAAAGG
[49 nt withheld, positions 1807-1855]
T
[91 nt withheld, positions 1857-1947]
G
[124 nt withheld, positions 1949-2072]
CAGGTGGCACTTTTCGGGGAAATGTGCGCGGAACCCCTATTTGTTTATTTTTCTAAATACATTCAAATAT
GTATCCGCTCATGAGACAATAACCCTGATAAATGCTTCAATAATATTGAAAAAGGAAGAGTCCTGAGGCG
GAAAGAACCAGCTGTGGAATGTGTGTCAGTTAGGGTGTGGAAAGTCCCCAGGCTCCCCAGCAGGCAGAAG
TATGCAAAGCATGCATCTCAATTAGTCAGCAACCAGGTGTGGAAAGTCCCCAGGCTCCCCAGCAGGCAGA
AGTATGCAAAGCATGCATCTCAATTAGTCAGCAACCATAGTCCCGCCCCTAACTCCGCCCATCCCGCCCC
TAACTCCGCCCAGTTCCGCCCATTCTCCGCCCCATGGCTGACTAATTTTTTTTATTTATGCAGAGGCCGA
GGCCGCCTCGGCCTCTGAGCTATTCCAGAAGTAGTGAGGAGGCTTTTTTGGAGGCCTAGGCTTTTGCAAA
GATCGATCAAGAGACAGGATGAGGATCGTTTCGCATGATTGAACAAGATGGATTGCACGCAGGTTCTCCG
GCCGCTTGGGTGGAGAGGCTATTCGGCTATGACTGGGCACAACAGACAATCGGCTGCTCTGATGCCGCCG
TGTTCCGGCTGTCAGCGCAGGGGCGCCCGGTTCTTTTTGTCAAGACCGACCTGTCCGGTGCCCTGAATGA
ACTGCAAGACGAGGCAGCGCGGCTATCGTGGCTGGCCACGACGGGCGTTCCTTGCGCAGCTGTGCTCGAC
GTTGTCACTGAAGCGGGAAGGGACTGGCTGCTATTGGGCGAAGTGCCGGGGCAGGATCTCCTGTCATCTC
ACCTTGCTCCTGCCGAGAAAGTATCCATCATGGCTGATGCAATGCGGCGGCTGCATACGCTTGATCCGGC
TACCTGCCCATTCGACCACCAAGCGAAACATCGCATCGAGCGAGCACGTACTCGGATGGAAGCCGGTCTT
GTCGATCAGGATGATCTGGACGAAGAGCATCAGGGGCTCGCGCCAGCCGAACTGTTCGCCAGGCTCAAGG
CGAGCATGCCCGACGGCGAGGATCTCGTCGTGACCCATGGCGATGCCTGCTTGCCGAATATCATGGTGGA
AAATGGCCGCTTTTCTGGATTCATCGACTGTGGCCGGCTGGGTGTGGCGGACCGCTATCAGGACATAGCG
TTGGCTACCCGTGATATTGCTGAAGAGCTTGGCGGCGAATGGGCTGACCGCTTCCTCGTGCTTTACGGTA
TCGCCGCTCCCGATTCGCAGCGCATCGCCTTCTATCGCCTTCTTGACGAGTTCTTCTGAGCGGGACTCTG
GGGTTCGAAATGACCGACCAAGCGACGCCCAACCTGCCATCACGAGATTTCGATTCCACCGCCGCCTTCT
ATGAAAGGTTGGGCTTCGGAATCGTTTTCCGGGACGCCGGCTGGATGATCCTCCAGCGCGGGGATCTCAT
GCTGGAGTTCTTCGCCCACCCTAGGGGGAGGCTAACTGAAACACGGAAGGAGACAATACCGGAAGGAACC
CGCGCTATGACGGCAATAAAAAGACAGAATAAAACGCACGGTGTTGGGTCGTTTGTTCATAAACGCGGGG
TTCGGTCCCAGGGCTGGCACTCTGTCGATACCCCACCGAGACCCCATTGGGGCCAATACGCCCGCGTTTC
TTCCTTTTCCCCACCCCACCCCCCAAGTTCGGGTGAAGGCCCAGGGCTCGCAGCCAACGTCGGGGCGGCA
GGCCCTGCCATAGCCTCAGGTTACTCATATATACTTTAGATTGATTTAAAACTTCATTTTTAATTTAAAA
GGATCTAGGTGAAGATCCTTTTTGATAATCTCATGACCAAAATCCCTTAACGTGAGTTTTCGTTCCACTG
AGCGTCAGACCCCGTAGAAAAGATCAAAGGATCTTCTTGAGATCCTTTTTTTCTGCGCGTAATCTGCTGC
TTGCAAACAAAAAAACCACCGCTACCAGCGGTGGTTTGTTTGCCGGATCAAGAGCTACCAACTCTTTTTC
CGAAGGTAACTGGCTTCAGCAGAGCGCAGATACCAAATACTGTTCTTCTAGTGTAGCCGTAGTTAGGCCA
CCACTTCAAGAACTCTGTAGCACCGCCTACATACCTCGCTCTGCTAATCCTGTTACCAGTGGCTGCTGCC
AGTGGCGATAAGTCGTGTCTTACCGGGTTGGACTCAAGACGATAGTTACCGGATAAGGCGCAGCGGTCGG
GCTGAACGGGGGGTTCGTGCACACAGCCCAGCTTGGAGCGAACGACCTACACCGAACTGAGATACCTACA
GCGTGAGCTATGAGAAAGCGCCACGCTTCCCGAAGGGAGAAAGGCGGACAGGTATCCGGTAAGCGGCAGG
GTCGGAACAGGAGAGCGCACGAGGGAGCTTCCAGGGGGAAACGCCTGGTATCTTTATAGTCCTGTCGGGT
TTCGCCACCTCTGACTTGAGCGTCGATTTTTGTGATGCTCGTCAGGGGGGCGGAGCCTATGGAAAAACGC
CAGCAACGCGGCCTTTTTACGGTTCCTGGCCTTTTGCTGGCCTTTTGCTCACATGTTCTTTCCTGCGTTA
TCCCCTGATTCTGTGGATAACCGTATT
