>Addgene plasmid #54764 | mRFP1-C1 | depositor partial sequence | sequence record 85161 | insert sequence
TTCAAATGTGTACACTCGCCCATGACGCAATGGCGGTAGCGTGTCGTGGAGTCTATATAAGCAGAGCTGG
TTAGTGACCGTCAGATCCGCTAGCGCTACCGGTCGCCACCATGGCCTCCTCCGAGGACGTCATCAAGGAG
TTCATGCGCTTCAAGGTGCGCATGGAGGGCTCCGTGAACGGCCACGAGTTCGAGATCGAGGGCGAGGGCG
AGGGCCGCCCCTACGAGGGCACCCAGACCGCCAAGCTGAAGGTGACCAAGGGCGGCCCCCTGCCCTTCGC
CTGGGACATCCTGTCCCCTCAGTTCCAGTACGGCTCCAAGGCCTACGTGAAGCACCCCGCCGACATCCCC
GACTACTTGAAGCTGTCCTTCCCCGAGGGCTTCAAGTGGGAGCGCGTGATGAACTTCGAGGACGGCGGCG
TGGTGACCGTGACCCAGGACTCCTCCCTGCAGGACGGCGAGTTCATCTACAAGGTGAAGCTGCGCGGCAC
CAACTTCCCCTCCGACGGCCCCGTAATGCAGAAGAAGACCATGGGCTGGGAGGCCTCCACCGAGCGGATG
TACCCCGAGGACGGCGCCCTGAAGGGCGAGATCAAGATGAGGCTGAAGCTGAAGGACGGCGGCCACTACG
ACGCCGAGGTCAAGACCACCTACATGGCCAAGAAGCCCGTGCAGCTGCCCGGCGCCTACAAGACCGACAT
CAAGCTGGACATCACCTCCCACAACGAGGACTACACCATCGTGGAACAGTACGAGCGCGCCGAGGGCCGC
CACTCCACCGGCGCCTCCGGACTCAGATCTCGAGCTCAAGCTTCGAATTCTGCAGTCGACGGTACCGCGG
GCCCGGGATCCACCGGATCTAGATAACTGATCATAATCAGCCATACCACATTTGTAGAGGTTTTACTTGC
TTTAAAAAACCTCCCACACCTCCCCCTGAACCTGAAACATAAAATGAATGCAATTGTTGTTGTTAACTTG
TTTATTGCAGCTTATAATGGTTACAAATAAAGCAATAGCATCACAAATTTCACAATAAGCATTTTTTTCA
CTGCATTCTAGTTGTGGTTTGTCCAAACTCATCATGTATCTTAACGCGTAAATTGTAGCGT
